>Addgene plasmid #214724 | SpyTag-RBD Omicron XBB.1.5 | addgene full sequence | sequence record 435529 | Addgene NGS Result
GACGGATCGGGAGATCTCCCGATCCCCTATGGTGCACTCTCAGTACAATCTGCTCTGATGCCGCATAGTT
AAGCCAGTATCTGCTCCCTGCTTGTGTGTTGGAGGTCGCTGAGTAGTGCGCGAGCAAAATTTAAGCTACA
ACAAGGCAAGGCTTGACCGACAATTGCATGAAGAATCTGCTTAGGGTTAGGCGTTTTGCGCTGCTTCGCG
ATGTACGGGCCAGATATACGCGTTGACATTGATTATTGACTAGTTATTAATAGTAATCAATTACGGGGTC
ATTAGTTCATAGCCCATATATGGAGTTCCGCGTTACATAACTTACGGTAAATGGCCCGCCTGGCTGACCG
CCCAACGACCCCCGCCCATTGACGTCAATAATGACGTATGTTCCCATAGTAACGCCAATAGGGACTTTCC
ATTGACGTCAATGGGTGGAGTATTTACGGTAAACTGCCCACTTGGCAGTACATCAAGTGTATCATATGCC
AAGTACGCCCCCTATTGACGTCAATGACGGTAAATGGCCCGCCTGGCATTATGCCCAGTACATGACCTTA
TGGGACTTTCCTACTTGGCAGTACATCTACGTATTAGTCATCGCTATTACCATGGTGATGCGGTTTTGGC
AGTACATCAATGGGCGTGGATAGCGGTTTGACTCACGGGGATTTCCAAGTCTCCACCCCATTGACGTCAA
TGGGAGTTTGTTTTGGCACCAAAATCAACGGGACTTTCCAAAATGTCGTAACAACTCCGCCCCATTGACG
CAAATGGGCGGTAGGCGTGTACGGTGGGAGGTCTATATAAGCAGAGCTCTCTGGCTAACTAGAGAACCCA
CTGCTTACTGGCTTATCGAAATTAATACGACTCACTATAGGGAGACCCAAGCTGGCTAGCGTTTAAACGG
GCCCTCTAGACTCGAGCGGCCGCCACCATGAACACCCAGATCCTGGTGTTCGCCCTGATCGCCATCATTC
CCACCAACGCCGACAAGATCGGATCTGGCGCCCACATCGTGATGGTGGACGCCTACAAGCCTACCAAAGG
CAGCGGTGGAAGCGGCGGATCTGGAACCGGTAATATAACGAATCTGTGCCCCTTCCACGAGGTCTTTAAC
GCCACCACATTCGCGAGTGTTTACGCGTGGAACAGAAAGCGGATATCCAACTGTGTTGCCGATTATAGCG
TCATCTATAATTTTGCCCCGTTCTTTGCCTTTAAGTGTTATGGGGTGAGTCCGACGAAATTGAACGATCT
TTGCTTCACGAACGTTTATGCGGACTCCTTCGTAATACGAGGCAATGAGGTAAGTCAGATAGCTCCCGGA
CAGACTGGGAATATTGCGGACTACAATTACAAACTTCCAGACGATTTTACCGGATGCGTAATTGCCTGGA
ACAGTAATAAACTGGATAGTAAACCTAGTGGTAATTACAATTATCTCTACAGATTGTTTAGGAAAAGCAA
GCTTAAACCGTTCGAAAGAGACATATCCACGGAAATATATCAGGCCGGGAACAAACCATGCAATGGGGTT
GCCGGCCCAAACTGTTATAGCCCACTGCAATCATACGGCTTTCGCCCTACATATGGCGTCGGGCACCAGC
CGTACAGAGTGGTAGTTCTCAGCTTCGAGCTCCTTCACGCACCGGCTACGGTGTGCGGACCGAAAAAGTA
GTAGACCGGTAAGCTGAGCAGCGGCTACAAGGACGTGATCCTGTGGTTCAGCTTCGGCGCCAGCTGCTTC
ATCCTGCTGGCCATCGTGATGGGCCTGGTGTTCATCTGCGTGAAGAACGGCAACATGCGGTGCACCATCT
GCATCTGATGATATCGAATTCCACCACACTGGACTAGTGGATCCGAGCTCGGTACCAAGCTTAAGTTTAA
ACCGCTGATCAGCCTCGACTGTGCCTTCTAGTTGCCAGCCATCTGTTGTTTGCCCCTCCCCCGTGCCTTC
CTTGACCCTGGAAGGTGCCACTCCCACTGTCCTTTCCTAATAAAATGAGGAAATTGCATCGCATTGTCTG
AGTAGGTGTCATTCTATTCTGGGGGGTGGGGTGGGGCAGGACAGCAAGGGGGAGGATTGGGAAGACAATA
GCAGGCATGCTGGGGATGCGGTGGGCTCTATGGCTTCTGAGGCGGAAAGAACCAGCTGGGGCTCTAGGGG
GTATCCCC
[124 nt withheld, positions 2179-2302]
C
[91 nt withheld, positions 2304-2394]
A
[49 nt withheld, positions 2396-2444]
CCTTTGACGTTGGAGTCCACGTTCTTT
[37 nt withheld, positions 2472-2508]
ACCCTATCTCGGTCTATTCTTTTGATTTATAAGGGATTTTGCCGATTTCGGCCTATTGGTTAAAAAATGA
GCTGATTTAACAAAAATTTAACGCGAATTAATTCTGTGGAATGTGTGTCAGTTAGGGTGTGGAAAGTCCC
CAGGCTCCCCAGCAGGCAGAAGTATGCAAAGCATGCATCTCAATTAGTCAGCAACCAGGTGTGGAAAGTC
CCCAGGCTCCCCAGCAGGCAGAAGTATGCAAAGCATGCATCTCAATTAGTCAGCAACCATAGTCCCGCCC
CTAACTCCGCCCATCCCGCCCCTAACTCCGCCCAGTTCCGCCCATTCTCCGCCCCATGGCTGACTAATTT
TTTTTATTTATGCAGAGGCCGAGGCCGCCTCTGCCTCTGAGCTATTCCAGAAGTAGTGAGGAGGCTTTTT
TGGAGGCCTAGGCTTTTGCAAAAAGCTCCCGGGAGCTTGTATATCCATTTTCGGATCTGATCAAGAGACA
GGATGAGGATCGTTTCGCATGATTGAACAAGATGGATTGCACGCAGGTTCTCCGGCCGCTTGGGTGGAGA
GGCTATTCGGCTATGACTGGGCACAACAGACAATCGGCTGCTCTGATGCCGCCGTGTTCCGGCTGTCAGC
GCAGGGGCGCCCGGTTCTTTTTGTCAAGACCGACCTGTCCGGTGCCCTGAATGAACTGCAGGACGAGGCA
GCGCGGCTATCGTGGCTGGCCACGACGGGCGTTCCTTGCGCAGCTGTGCTCGACGTTGTCACTGAAGCGG
GAAGGGACTGGCTGCTATTGGGCGAAGTGCCGGGGCAGGATCTCCTGTCATCTCACCTTGCTCCTGCCGA
GAAAGTATCCATCATGGCTGATGCAATGCGGCGGCTGCATACGCTTGATCCGGCTACCTGCCCATTCGAC
CACCAAGCGAAACATCGCATCGAGCGAGCACGTACTCGGATGGAAGCCGGTCTTGTCGATCAGGATGATC
TGGACGAAGAGCATCAGGGGCTCGCGCCAGCCGAACTGTTCGCCAGGCTCAAGGCGCGCATGCCCGACGG
CGAGGATCTCGTCGTGACCCATGGCGATGCCTGCTTGCCGAATATCATGGTGGAAAATGGCCGCTTTTCT
GGATTCATCGACTGTGGCCGGCTGGGTGTGGCGGACCGCTATCAGGACATAGCGTTGGCTACCCGTGATA
TTGCTGAAGAGCTTGGCGGCGAATGGGCTGACCGCTTCCTCGTGCTTTACGGTATCGCCGCTCCCGATTC
GCAGCGCATCGCCTTCTATCGCCTTCTTGACGAGTTCTTCTGAGCGGGACTCTGGGGTTCGAAATGACCG
ACCAAGCGACGCCCAACCTGCCATCACGAGATTTCGATTCCACCGCCGCCTTCTATGAAAGGTTGGGCTT
CGGAATCGTTTTCCGGGACGCCGGCTGGATGATCCTCCAGCGCGGGGATCTCATGCTGGAGTTCTTCGCC
CACCCCAACTTGTTTATTGCAGCTTATAATGGTTACAAATAAAGCAATAGCATCACAAATTTCACAAATA
AAGCATTTTTTTCACTGCATTCTAGTTGTGGTTTGTCCAAACTCATCAATGTATCTTATCATGTCTGTAT
ACCGTCGACCTCTAGCTAGAGCTTGGCGTAATCATGGTCATAGCTGTTTCCTGTGTGAAATTGTTATCCG
CTCACAATTCCACACAACATACGAGCCGGAAGCATAAAGTGTAAAGCCTGGGGTGCCTAATGAGTGAGCT
AACTCACATTAATTGCGTTGCGCTCACTGCCCGCTTTCCAGTCGGGAAACCTGTCGTGCCAGCTGCATTA
ATGAATCGGCCAACGCGCGGGGAGAGGCGGTTTGCGTATTGGGCGCTCTTCCGCTTCCTCGCTCACTGAC
TCGCTGCGCTCGGTCGTTCGGCTGCGGCGAGCGGTATCAGCTCACTCAAAGGCGGTAATACGGTTATCCA
CAGAATCAGGGGATAACGCAGGAAAGAACATGTGAGCAAAAGGCCAGCAAAAGGCCAGGAACCGTAAAAA
GGCCGCGTTGCTGGCGTTTTTCCATAGGCTCCGCCCCCCTGACGAGCATCACAAAAATCGACGCTCAAGT
CAGAGGTGGCGAAACCCGACAGGACTATAAAGATACCAGGCGTTTCCCCCTGGAAGCTCCCTCGTGCGCT
CTCCTGTTCCGACCCTGCCGCTTACCGGATACCTGTCCGCCTTTCTCCCTTCGGGAAGCGTGGCGCTTTC
TCATAGCTCACGCTGTAGGTATCTCAGTTCGGTGTAGGTCGTTCGCTCCAAGCTGGGCTGTGTGCACGAA
CCCCCCGTTCAGCCCGACCGCTGCGCCTTATCCGGTAACTATCGTCTTGAGTCCAACCCGGTAAGACACG
ACTTATCGCCACTGGCAGCAGCCACTGGTAACAGGATTAGCAGAGCGAGGTATGTAGGCGGTGCTACAGA
GTTCTTGAAGTGGTGGCCTAACTACGGCTACACTAGAAGAACAGTATTTGGTATCTGCGCTCTGCTGAAG
CCAGTTACCTTCGGAAAAAGAGTTGGTAGCTCTTGATCCGGCAAACAAACCACCGCTGGTAGCGGTGGTT
TTTTTGTTTGCAAGCAGCAGATTACGCGCAGAAAAAAAGGATCTCAAGAAGATCCTTTGATCTTTTCTAC
GGGGTCTGACGCTCAGTGGAACGAAAACTCACGTTAAGGGATTTTGGTCATGAGATTATCAAAAAGGATC
TTCACCTAGATCCTTTTAAATTAAAAATGAAGTTTTAAATCAATCTAAAGTATATATGAGTAAACTTGGT
CTGACAGTTACCAATGCTTAATCAGTGAGGCACCTATCTCAGCGATCTGTCTATTTCGTTCATCCATAGT
TGCCTGACTCCCCGTCGTGTAGATAACTACGATACGGGAGGGCTTACCATCTGGCCCCAGTGCTGCAATG
ATACCGCGAGACCCACGCTCACCGGCTCCAGATTTATCAGCAATAAACCAGCCAGCCGGAAGGGCCGAGC
GCAGAAGTGGTCCTGCAACTTTATCCGCCTCCATCCAGTCTATTAATTGTTGCCGGGAAGCTAGAGTAAG
TAGTTCGCCAGTTAATAGTTTGCGCAACGTTGTTGCCATTGCTACAGGCATCGTGGTGTCACGCTCGTCG
TTTGGTATGGCTTCATTCAGCTCCGGTTCCCAACGATCAAGGCGAGTTACATGATCCCCCATGTTGTGCA
AAAAAGCGGTTAGCTCCTTCGGTCCTCCGATCGTTGTCAGAAGTAAGTTGGCCGCAGTGTTATCACTCAT
GGTTATGGCAGCACTGCATAATTCTCTTACTGTCATGCCATCCGTAAGATGCTTTTCTGTGACTGGTGAG
TACTCAACCAAGTCATTCTGAGAATAGTGTATGCGGCGACCGAGTTGCTCTTGCCCGGCGTCAATACGGG
ATAATACCGCGCCACATAGCAGAACTTTAAAAGTGCTCATCATTGGAAAACGTTCTTCGGGGCGAAAACT
CTCAAGGATCTTACCGCTGTTGAGATCCAGTTCGATGTAACCCACTCGTGCACCCAACTGATCTTCAGCA
TCTTTTACTTTCACCAGCGTTTCTGGGTGAGCAAAAACAGGAAGGCAAAATGCCGCAAAAAAGGGAATAA
GGGCGACACGGAAATGTTGAATACTCATACTCTTCCTTTTTCAATATTATTGAAGCATTTATCAGGGTTA
TTGTCTCATGAGCGGATACATATTTGAATGTATTTAGAAAAATAAACAAATAGGGGTTCCGCGCACATTT
CCCCGAAAAGTGCCACCTGACGTC
Features (pLannotate 1.2.2; 22 found; start..end, strand, type, name):
     28..80      -  misc_feature   bom (fragment): basis of mobility region from pBR322
    235..614     +  enhancer       CMV enhancer: human cytomegalovirus immediate early enhancer
    615..818     +  promoter       CMV promoter: human cytomegalovirus (CMV) immediate early promoter
    814..847     +  LTR            5' LTR (truncated) (fragment): truncated 5' long terminal repeat (LTR) from HIV-1
    863..881     +  promoter       T7 promoter: promoter for bacteriophage T7 RNA polymerase
    938..1021    +  CDS            HA (fragment): HEMA_I34A0 - Experimental evidence at protein level: Swiss-Prot protein existence level 1. Binds to sialic acid-containing receptors on the cell surface, bringing about the attachment of the virus particle to the cell. This attachment induces virion internalization either through clathrin-dependent endocytosis or through clathrin- and caveolin- independent pathway. Plays a major role in the determination of host range restriction and virulence. Class I viral fusion protein. Responsible for penetration of the virus into the cell cytoplasm by mediating the fusion of the membrane of the endocytos
   1082..1678    +  CDS            S (fragment): SPIKE_SARS2 - Experimental evidence at protein level: Swiss-Prot protein existence level 1. [Spike glycoprotein]: May down-regulate host tetherin (BST2) by lysosomal degradation, thereby counteracting its antiviral activity. From Severe acute respiratory syndrome coronavirus 2 (2019-nCoV) (SARS-CoV-2).
   1691..1825    +  CDS            HA (fragment): HEMA_I34A0 - Experimental evidence at protein level: Swiss-Prot protein existence level 1. Binds to sialic acid-containing receptors on the cell surface, bringing about the attachment of the virus particle to the cell. This attachment induces virion internalization either through clathrin-dependent endocytosis or through clathrin- and caveolin- independent pathway. Plays a major role in the determination of host range restriction and virulence. Class I viral fusion protein. Responsible for penetration of the virus into the cell cytoplasm by mediating the fusion of the membrane of the endocytos
   1909..2133    +  polyA_signal   bGH poly(A) signal: bovine growth hormone polyadenylation signal
   2137..2158    +  promoter       SV40 promoter (fragment): SV40 enhancer and early promoter
   2179..2607    +  rep_origin     f1 ori (sequence partly withheld): f1 bacteriophage origin of replication; arrow indicates direction of (+) strand synthesis
   2621..2950    +  promoter       SV40 promoter: SV40 enhancer and early promoter
   3017..3808    +  CDS            neo: KKA2_KLEPN - Also known as kan, nptII. Experimental evidence at protein level: Swiss-Prot protein existence level 1. Resistance to kanamycin, neomycin, paromomycin, ribostamycin, butirosin and gentamicin B. From Klebsiella pneumoniae.
   3832..3990    +  CDS            ble (fragment): BLE_KLEPN - Experimental evidence at protein level: Swiss-Prot protein existence level 1. Binding protein with a strong affinity to the bleomycin family of antibiotics. Binds to CL990; an antimitotic-antibiotic compound. From Klebsiella pneumoniae.
   3985..4106    +  polyA_signal   SV40 poly(A) signal: SV40 polyadenylation signal
   4179..4195    -  protein_bind   lac operator: The lac repressor binds to the lac operator to inhibit transcription in E. coli. This inhibition can be relieved by adding lactose or isopropyl-β-D-thiogalactopyranoside (IPTG). lac repressor encoded by lacI
   4203..4233    -  promoter       lac promoter: promoter for the E. coli lac operon
   4248..4269    -  protein_bind   CAP binding site: CAP binding activates transcription in the presence of cAMP. E. coli catabolite activator protein
   4282..4374    -  CDS            lacI (fragment): lac repressor; lacI; The lac repressor binds to the lac operator to inhibit transcription in E. coli. This inhibition can be relieved by adding lactose or isopropyl-β-D-thiogalactopyranoside (IPTG).
   4557..5145    -  rep_origin     ori: high-copy-number ColE1/pMB1/pBR322/pUC origin of replication
   5316..6176    -  CDS            AmpR: β-lactamase; bla; confers resistance to ampicillin, carbenicillin, and related antibiotics
   6177..6281    -  promoter       AmpR promoter: bla
