[The description below was written by a language model from this plasmid's Addgene catalogue record and pLannotate feature annotations shown in this document.]
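Description:
SpyTag-RBD Omicron XBB.1.5 is a 6.3 kb mammalian expression plasmid built on the pcDNA3.1 backbone. It encodes the receptor-binding domain of the SARS-CoV-2 spike glycoprotein from the Omicron XBB.1.5 variant, fused at its N terminus to SpyTag. The plasmid is propagated in E. coli through a high-copy ColE1/pUC-type origin with ampicillin selection from the β-lactamase gene. It also carries an f1 origin for single-stranded DNA production. For selection in mammalian cells, an SV40 early promoter drives a neomycin phosphotransferase gene followed by an SV40 polyadenylation signal, allowing G418 selection of stable transfectants.

The expression cassette uses the human CMV immediate-early enhancer and promoter, with a T7 promoter just upstream of the insert and a bovine growth hormone polyadenylation signal downstream. In the feature table, the spike-derived coding segment is flanked on both sides by short fragments matching influenza haemagglutinin. The upstream fragment sits where a secretion leader would be expected, but the record does not say what either fragment does. SpyTag itself was not detected by the automated annotation and presumably lies between the upstream haemagglutinin fragment and the RBD. A few other small hits, such as a truncated HIV-1 LTR fragment and a partial ble sequence, look like incidental backbone matches.

SpyTag is a short peptide that spontaneously forms a covalent isopeptide bond with its SpyCatcher protein partner, so the expressed RBD can be irreversibly coupled to SpyCatcher-bearing scaffolds. The associated publication concerns multiviral nanocage vaccines aimed at broad anti-coronavirus responses. This fits use of the construct to produce a taggable RBD antigen for nanoparticle display or related immunological assays.
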