Addgene plasmid #214724: SpyTag-RBD Omicron XBB.1.5
Purpose: Expresses SARS-CoV-2 Omicron XBB.1.5 RBD (receptor-binding domain from Spike) with N-terminal SpyTag fusion in mammalian cells
Depositing lab: Mark Howarth. Depositing organization: University of Oxford. Publication: Proactive vaccination using multiviral Quartet Nanocages to elicit broad anti-coronavirus responses. Hills RA, Tan TK, Cohen AA, Keeffe JR, Keeble AH, Gnanapragasam PNP, Storm KN, Rorick AV, West AP Jr, Hill ML, Liu S, Gilbert-Jaramillo J, Afzal M, Napier A, Admans G, James WS, Bjorkman PJ, Townsend AR, Howarth MR. Nat Nanotechnol. 2024 May 6. doi: 10.1038/s41565-024-01655-9. PubMed 38710880.
Backbone
  Vector backbone: pcDNA3.1
  Backbone manufacturer: Invitrogen
  Backbone size w/o insert (bp): 5568
  Total vector size (bp): 6312
  Vector type: Mammalian Expression
  Selectable markers: Neomycin (select with G418)
Growth in bacteria
  Bacterial resistance: Ampicillin, 100 μg/mL
  Growth temperature: 37°C
  Growth strain: DH5alpha
  Copy number: High Copy
Gene/Insert
  Gene/Insert name: Receptor-Binding Domain (alt name: RBD)
  Species: SARS-CoV-2
  Insert size (bp): 740
  Entrez Gene: S (a.k.a. GU280_gp02, spike glycoprotein)
  Promoter: CMV
  Tag / fusion protein: SpyTag (N terminal on insert)
  Cloning method: Gibson Cloning
  Sequencing primers: 5′ T7 Forward; 3′ BGH Reverse
Terms and licenses: Academic/Nonprofit Terms; Industry Terms: Not Available to Industry
How to cite: SpyTag-RBD Omicron XBB.1.5 was a gift from Mark Howarth (Addgene plasmid # 214724 ; http://n2t.net/addgene:214724 ; RRID:Addgene_214724)
