>Addgene plasmid #214724 | SpyTag-RBD Omicron XBB.1.5 | depositor partial sequence | sequence record 418817 | SpyTag-RBD XBB.1.5 (744 bp)
ATGAACACCCAGATCCTGGTGTTCGCCCTGATCGCCATCATTCCCACCAACGCCGACAAGATCGGATCTG
GCGCCCACATCGTGATGGTGGACGCCTACAAGCCTACCAAAGGCAGCGGTGGAAGCGGCGGATCTGGAAC
CGGTAATATAACGAATCTGTGCCCCTTCCACGAGGTCTTTAACGCCACCACATTCGCGAGTGTTTACGCG
TGGAACAGAAAGCGGATATCCAACTGTGTTGCCGATTATAGCGTCATCTATAATTTTGCCCCGTTCTTTG
CCTTTAAGTGTTATGGGGTGAGTCCGACGAAATTGAACGATCTTTGCTTCACGAACGTTTATGCGGACTC
CTTCGTAATACGAGGCAATGAGGTAAGTCAGATAGCTCCCGGACAGACTGGGAATATTGCGGACTACAAT
TACAAACTTCCAGACGATTTTACCGGATGCGTAATTGCCTGGAACAGTAATAAACTGGATAGTAAACCTA
GTGGTAATTACAATTATCTCTACAGATTGTTTAGGAAAAGCAAGCTTAAACCGTTCGAAAGAGACATATC
CACGGAAATATATCAGGCCGGGAACAAACCATGCAATGGGGTTGCCGGCCCAAACTGTTATAGCCCACTG
CAATCATACGGCTTTCGCCCTACATATGGCGTCGGGCACCAGCCGTACAGAGTGGTAGTTCTCAGCTTCG
AGCTCCTTCACGCACCGGCTACGGTGTGCGGACCGAAAAAGTAG
